>Addgene plasmid #129069 | pET28aHisAvihCD72CTLD | addgene full sequence | sequence record 252116 | Addgene NGS Result
CACGCCGAAACAAGCGCTCATGAGCCCGAAGTGGCGAGCCCGATCTTCCCCATCGGTGATGTCGGCGATA
TAGGCGCCAGCAACCGCACCTGTGGCGCCGGTGATGCCGGCCACGATGCGTCCGGCGTAGAGGATCGAGA
TCTCGATCCCGCGAAATTAATACGACTCACTATAGGGGAATTGTGAGCGGATAACAATTCCCCTCTAGAA
ATAATTTTGTTTAACTTTAAGAAGGAGATATACCATGTCCCATCATCATCATCATCACAGCAGCGGCCTG
GTGCCGCGCGGCAGCCATAGTGGCCTGAACGATATCTTCGAGGCTCAGAAAATCGAATGGCACGAACATA
TGTGTCCGTCGGGATGGATAATGCATCAGAAAAGCTGCTTTTACATCTCACTTACTTCAAAAAATTGGCA
GGAGAGCCAAAAACAATGTGAAACTCTGTCTTCCAAGCTGGCCACATTCAGTGAAATTTATCCACAATCA
CACTCTTACTACTTCTTAAATTCACTGTTGCCAAATGGTGGTTCAGGGAATTCATATTGGACTGGCCTCA
GCTCTAACAAGGATTGGAAGTTGACTGATGATACACAACGCACTAGGACTTATGCTCAAAGCTCAAAATG
TAACAAGGTACATAAAACTTGGTCATGGTGGACACTGGAGTCAGAGTCATGTAGAAGTTCTCTTCCCTAC
ATCTGTGAGATGACAGCTTTCAGGTTTCCAGATTGAGTCGACAAGCTTGCGGCCGCACTCGAGCACCACC
ACCACCACCACTGAGATCCGGCTGCTAACAAAGCCCGAAAGGAAGCTGAGTTGGCTGCTGCCACCGCTGA
GCAATAACTAGCATAACCCCTTGGGGCCTCTAAACGGGTCTTGAGGGGTTTTTTGCTGAAAGGAGGAACT
ATATCCGGATTGGCGAATGGG
[124 nt withheld, positions 932-1055]
C
[91 nt withheld, positions 1057-1147]
A
[49 nt withheld, positions 1149-1197]
CCTTTGACGTTGGAGTCCACGTTCTTT
[37 nt withheld, positions 1225-1261]
ACCCTATCTCGGTCTATTCTTTTGATTTATAAGGGATTTTGCCGATTTCGGCCTATTGGTTAAAAAATGA
GCTGATTTAACAAAAATTTAACGCGAATTTTAACAAAATATTAACGCTTACAATTTAGGTGGCACTTTTC
GGGGAAATGTGCGCGGAACCCCTATTTGTTTATTTTTCTAAATACATTCAAATATGTATCCGCTCATGAA
TTAATTCTTAGAAAAACTCATCGAGCATCAAATGAAACTGCAATTTATTCATATCAGGATTATCAATACC
ATATTTTTGAAAAAGCCGTTTCTGTAATGAAGGAGAAAACTCACCGAGGCAGTTCCATAGGATGGCAAGA
TCCTGGTATCGGTCTGCGATTCCGACTCGTCCAACATCAATACAACCTATTAATTTCCCCTCGTCAAAAA
TAAGGTTATCAAGTGAGAAATCACCATGAGTGACGACTGAATCCGGTGAGAATGGCAAAAGTTTATGCAT
TTCTTTCCAGACTTGTTCAACAGGCCAGCCATTACGCTCGTCATCAAAATCACTCGCATCAACCAAACCG
TTATTCATTCGTGATTGCGCCTGAGCGAGACGAAATACGCGATCGCTGTTAAAAGGACAATTACAAACAG
GAATCGAATGCAACCGGCGCAGGAACACTGCCAGCGCATCAACAATATTTTCACCTGAATCAGGATATTC
TTCTAATACCTGGAATGCTGTTTTCCCGGGGATCGCAGTGGTGAGTAACCATGCATCATCAGGAGTACGG
ATAAAATGCTTGATGGTCGGAAGAGGCATAAATTCCGTCAGCCAGTTTAGTCTGACCATCTCATCTGTAA
CATCATTGGCAACGCTACCTTTGCCATGTTTCAGAAACAACTCTGGCGCATCGGGCTTCCCATACAATCG
ATAGATTGTCGCACCTGATTGCCCGACATTATCGCGAGCCCATTTATACCCATATAAATCAGCATCCATG
TTGGAATTTAATCGCGGCCTAGAGCAAGACGTTTCCCGTTGAATATGGCTCATAACACCCCTTGTATTAC
TGTTTATGTAAGCAGACAGTTTTATTGTTCATGACCAAAATCCCTTAACGTGAGTTTTCGTTCCACTGAG
CGTCAGACCCCGTAGAAAAGATCAAAGGATCTTCTTGAGATCCTTTTTTTCTGCGCGTAATCTGCTGCTT
GCAAACAAAAAAACCACCGCTACCAGCGGTGGTTTGTTTGCCGGATCAAGAGCTACCAACTCTTTTTCCG
AAGGTAACTGGCTTCAGCAGAGCGCAGATACCAAATACTGTCCTTCTAGTGTAGCCGTAGTTAGGCCACC
ACTTCAAGAACTCTGTAGCACCGCCTACATACCTCGCTCTGCTAATCCTGTTACCAGTGGCTGCTGCCAG
TGGCGATAAGTCGTGTCTTACCGGGTTGGACTCAAGACGATAGTTACCGGATAAGGCGCAGCGGTCGGGC
TGAACGGGGGGTTCGTGCACACAGCCCAGCTTGGAGCGAACGACCTACACCGAACTGAGATACCTACAGC
GTGAGCTATGAGAAAGCGCCACGCTTCCCGAAGGGAGAAAGGCGGACAGGTATCCGGTAAGCGGCAGGGT
CGGAACAGGAGAGCGCACGAGGGAGCTTCCAGGGGGAAACGCCTGGTATCTTTATAGTCCTGTCGGGTTT
CGCCACCTCTGACTTGAGCGTCGATTTTTGTGATGCTCGTCAGGGGGGCGGAGCCTATGGAAAAACGCCA
GCAACGCGGCCTTTTTACGGTTCCTGGCCTTTTGCTGGCCTTTTGCTCACATGTTCTTTCCTGCGTTATC
CCCTGATTCTGTGGATAACCGTATTACCGCCTTTGAGTGAGCTGATACCGCTCGCCGCAGCCGAACGACC
GAGCGCAGCGAGTCAGTGAGCGAGGAAGCGGAAGAGCGCCTGATGCGGTATTTTCTCCTTACGCATCTGT
GCGGTATTTCACACCGCAATGGTGCACTCTCAGTACAATCTGCTCTGATGCCGCATAGTTAAGCCAGTAT
ACACTCCGCTATCGCTACGTGACTGGGTCATGGCTGCGCCCCGACACCCGCCAACACCCGCTGACGCGCC
CTGACGGGCTTGTCTGCTCCCGGCATCCGCTTACAGACAAGCTGTGACCGTCTCCGGGAGCTGCATGTGT
CAGAGGTTTTCACCGTCATCACCGAAACGCGCGAGGCAGCTGCGGTAAAGCTCATCAGCGTGGTCGTGAA
GCGATTCACAGATGTCTGCCTGTTCATCCGCGTCCAGCTCGTTGAGTTTCTCCAGAAGCGTTAATGTCTG
GCTTCTGATAAAGCGGGCCATGTTAAGGGCGGTTTTTTCCTGTTTGGTCACTGATGCCTCCGTGTAAGGG
GGATTTCTGTTCATGGGGGTAATGATACCGATGAAACGAGAGAGGATGCTCACGATACGGGTTACTGATG
ATGAACATGCCCGGTTACTGGAACGTTGTGAGGGTAAACAACTGGCGGTATGGATGCGGCGGGACCAGAG
AAAAATCACTCAGGGTCAATGCCAGCGCTTCGTTAATACAGATGTAGGTGTTCCACAGGGTAGCCAGCAG
CATCCTGCGATGCAGATCCGGAACATAATGGTGCAGGGCGCTGACTTCCGCGTTTCCAGACTTTACGAAA
CACGGAAACCGAAGACCATTCATGTTGTTGCTCAGGTCGCAGACGTTTTGCAGCAGCAGTCGCTTCACGT
TCGCTCGCGTATCGGTGATTCATTCTGCTAACCAGTAAGGCAACCCCGCCAGCCTAGCCGGGTCCTCAAC
GACAGGAGCACGATCATGCGCACCCGTGGGGCCGCCATGCCGGCGATAATGGCCTGCTTCTCGCCGAAAC
GTTTGGTGGCGGGACCAGTGACGAAGGCTTGAGCGAGGGCGTGCAAGATTCCGAATACCGCAAGCGACAG
GCCGATCATCGTCGCGCTCCAGCGAAAGCGGTCCTCGCCGAAAATGACCCAGAGCGCTGCCGGCACCTGT
CCTACGAGTTGCATGATAAAGAAGACAGTCATAAGTGCGGCGACGATAGTCATGCCCCGCGCCCACCGGA
AGGAGCTGACTGGGTTGAAGGCTCTCAAGGGCATCGGTCGAGATCCCGGTGCCTAATGAGTGAGCTAACT
TACATTAATTGCGTTGCGCTCACTGCCCGCTTTCCAGTCGGGAAACCTGTCGTGCCAGCTGCATTAATGA
ATCGGCCAACGCGCGGGGAGAGGCGGTTTGCGTATTGGGCGCCAGGGTGGTTTTTCTTTTCACCAGTGAG
ACGGGCAACAGCTGATTGCCCTTCACCGCCTGGCCCTGAGAGAGTTGCAGCAAGCGGTCCACGCTGGTTT
GCCCCAGCAGGCGAAAATCCTGTTTGATGGTGGTTAACGGCGGGATATAACATGAGCTGTCTTCGGTATC
GTCGTATCCCACTACCGAGATATCCGCACCAACGCGCAGCCCGGACTCGGTAATGGCGCGCATTGCGCCC
AGCGCCATCTGATCGTTGGCAACCAGCATCGCAGTGGGAACGATGCCCTCATTCAGCATTTGCATGGTTT
GTTGAAAACCGGACATGGCACTCCAGTCGCCTTCCCGTTCCGCTATCGGCTGAATTTGATTGCGAGTGAG
ATATTTATGCCAGCCAGCCAGACGCAGACGCGCCGAGACAGAACTTAATGGGCCCGCTAACAGCGCGATT
TGCTGGTGACCCAATGCGACCAGATGCTCCACGCCCAGTCGCGTACCGTCTTCATGGGAGAAAATAATAC
TGTTGATGGGTGTCTGGTCAGAGACATCAAGAAATAACGCCGGAACATTAGTGCAGGCAGCTTCCACAGC
AATGGCATCCTGGTCATCCAGCGGATAGTTAATGATCAGCCCACTGACGCGTTGCGCGAGAAGATTGTGC
ACCGCCGCTTTACAGGCTTCGACGCCGCTTCGTTCTACCATCGACACCACCACGCTGGCACCCAGTTGAT
CGGCGCGAGATTTAATCGCCGCGACAATTTGCGACGGCGCGTGCAGGGCCAGACTGGAGGTGGCAACGCC
AATCAGCAACGACTGTTTGCCCGCCAGTTGTTGTGCCACGCGGTTGGGAATGTAATTCAGCTCCGCCATC
GCCGCTTCCACTTTTTCCCGCGTTTTCGCAGAAACGTGGCTGGCCTGGTTCACCACGCGGGAAACGGTCT
GATAAGAGACACCGGCATACTCTGCGACATCGTATAACGTTACTGGTTTCACATTCACCACCCTGAATTG
ACTCTCTTCCGGGCGCTATCATGCCATACCGCGAAAGGTTTTGCGCCATTCGATGGTGTCCGGGATCTCG
ACGCTCTCCCTTATGCGACTCCTGCATTAGGAAGCAGCCCAGTAGTAGGTTGAGGCCGTTGAGCACCGCC
GCCGCAAGGAATGGTGCATGCAAGGAGATGGCGCCCAACAGTCCCCCGGCCACGGGGCCTGCCACCATAC
C
Features (pLannotate 1.2.2; 22 found; start..end, strand, type, name):
    158..176     +  promoter       T7 promoter: promoter for bacteriophage T7 RNA polymerase
    177..201     +  protein_bind   lac operator: The lac repressor binds to the lac operator to inhibit transcription in E. coli. This inhibition can be relieved by adding lactose or isopropyl-β-D-thiogalactopyranoside (IPTG). lac repressor encoded by lacI
    216..238     +  RBS            RBS: efficient ribosome binding site from bacteriophage T7 gene 10 (Olins and Rangwala, 1989)
    251..267     +  CDS            capTEV™ (fragment): composite tag for in vivo biotinylation, TEV protease cleavage, and 6xHis tagging
    278..295     +  CDS            thrombin site: thrombin recognition and cleavage site
    302..346     +  CDS            AviTag™: peptide tag that allows for enzymatic biotinylation
    353..733     +  CDS            CD72 (fragment): CD72_HUMAN - Experimental evidence at protein level: Swiss-Prot protein existence level 1. Plays a role in B-cell proliferation and differentiation. From Homo sapiens (Human).
    764..781     +  CDS            9xHis (fragment): 9xHis affinity tag
    791..840     +  CDS            SET1 (fragment): solubility-enhancement tag derived from T7 phage gene 10B
    848..895     +  terminator     T7 terminator: transcription terminator for bacteriophage T7 RNA polymerase
    932..1360    +  rep_origin     f1 ori (sequence partly withheld): f1 bacteriophage origin of replication; arrow indicates direction of (+) strand synthesis
   1413..1470    +  promoter       AmpR promoter (fragment): bla
   1479..2294    -  CDS            KanR: aminoglycoside phosphotransferase; aph(3')-Ia; confers resistance to kanamycin in bacteria or G418 (Geneticin®) in eukaryotes
   2416..3004    +  rep_origin     ori: high-copy-number ColE1/pMB1/pBR322/pUC origin of replication
   3190..3329    -  misc_feature   bom: basis of mobility region from pBR322
   3431..3622    -  CDS            rop: Rop protein, which maintains plasmids at low copy number; rop
   3639..4019    +  CDS            YPB1_ECOLX: Protein predicted: Swiss-Prot protein existence level 4. From Escherichia coli.
   4091..4382    -  CDS            TcR (fragment): tetracycline efflux protein; tet; confers resistance to tetracycline
   4397..4418    -  protein_bind   CAP binding site: CAP binding activates transcription in the presence of cAMP. E. coli catabolite activator protein
   4431..5513    -  CDS            lacI: lac repressor; lacI; The lac repressor binds to the lac operator to inhibit transcription in E. coli. This inhibition can be relieved by adding lactose or isopropyl-β-D-thiogalactopyranoside (IPTG).
   5514..5591    -  promoter       lacI promoter: lacI
   5599..136     -  CDS            TcR (fragment) (across the origin): tetracycline efflux protein; tet; confers resistance to tetracycline
