[The description below was written by a language model from this plasmid's Addgene catalogue record and pLannotate feature annotations shown in this document.]
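Description:
pET28aHisAvihCD72CTLD is a bacterial expression plasmid built on the pET28a backbone for producing the C-type lectin-like domain (CTLD) of human CD72, a B-cell surface protein, in a form that can be biotinylated. The 5,742 nt plasmid is selected with kanamycin through an aminoglycoside phosphotransferase (KanR) gene and replicates from a ColE1/pBR322-type origin. The backbone also carries the bom and rop elements, an f1 phage origin, and residual backbone fragments annotated as tetracycline-resistance remnants. The catalogue lists the plasmid as high copy, although rop is normally associated with reduced copy number.

Expression is driven by a T7 promoter followed by a lac operator and the T7 gene 10 ribosome binding site. The plasmid-borne lacI gene supplies repressor, so transcription depends on a host that provides T7 RNA polymerase and is induced with IPTG. The reading frame begins with a short His-tag region (matched by the annotation tool as a fragment of a composite tag), then a thrombin cleavage site, an AviTag, and a 381 nt fragment of human CD72 corresponding to the CTLD. The AviTag is a short peptide that the BirA biotin ligase modifies at a single lysine, giving site-specific biotinylation, and the His tag allows metal-affinity purification. A further His-tag fragment and a T7 gene 10-derived sequence are annotated between the insert and the T7 terminator. The record does not show whether the CD72 reading frame continues into them. The cloning sites used are also not recorded. The stated purpose is bacterial production of biotinylated human CD72 CTLD protein, a reagent format commonly used for streptavidin-based multimerisation, immobilisation or ligand-binding assays.
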