Addgene plasmid #129069: pET28aHisAvihCD72CTLD
Purpose: generation of biotinylated human CD72 CTLD protein using bacteria
Depositing lab: Takeshi Tsubata. Depositing organization: Institute of Science Tokyo.
Backbone
  Vector backbone: pET28a
  Vector type: Bacterial Expression
Growth in bacteria
  Bacterial resistance: Kanamycin, 50 μg/mL
  Growth temperature: 37°C
  Growth strain: DH5alpha
  Copy number: High Copy
Gene/Insert
  Gene/Insert name: CD72
  Species: H. sapiens (human)
  Entrez Gene: CD72 (a.k.a. CD72b, LYB2)
  Cloning method: Restriction Enzyme; 5′ cloning site Unknown (unknown if destroyed); 3′ cloning site Unknown (unknown if destroyed)
Terms and licenses: Academic/Nonprofit Terms; Industry Terms: Not Available to Industry
How to cite: pET28aHisAvihCD72CTLD was a gift from Takeshi Tsubata (Addgene plasmid # 129069 ; http://n2t.net/addgene:129069 ; RRID:Addgene_129069)
